>Addgene plasmid #45751 | pcDNA3.0 FLAG TRPV4 | addgene full sequence | sequence record 147479 | Addgene NGS result
CATTAATGAATCGGCCAACGCGCGGGGAGAGGCGGTTTGCGTATTGGGCGCTCTTCCGCTTCCTCGCTCA
CTGACTCGCTGCGCTCGGTCGTTCGGCTGCGGCGAGCGGTATCAGCTCACTCAAAGGCGGTAATACGGTT
ATCCACAGAATCAGGGGATAACGCAGGAAAGAACATGTGAGCAAAAGGCCAGCAAAAGGCCAGGAACCGT
AAAAAGGCCGCGTTGCTGGCGTTTTTCCATAGGCTCCGCCCCCCTGACGAGCATCACAAAAATCGACGCT
CAAGTCAGAGGTGGCGAAACCCGACAGGACTATAAAGATACCAGGCGTTTCCCCCTGGAAGCTCCCTCGT
GCGCTCTCCTGTTCCGACCCTGCCGCTTACCGGATACCTGTCCGCCTTTCTCCCTTCGGGAAGCGTGGCG
CTTTCTCATAGCTCACGCTGTAGGTATCTCAGTTCGGTGTAGGTCGTTCGCTCCAAGCTGGGCTGTGTGC
ACGAACCCCCCGTTCAGCCCGACCGCTGCGCCTTATCCGGTAACTATCGTCTTGAGTCCAACCCGGTAAG
ACACGACTTATCGCCACTGGCAGCAGCCACTGGTAACAGGATTAGCAGAGCGAGGTATGTAGGCGGTGCT
ACAGAGTTCTTGAAGTGGTGGCCTAACTACGGCTACACTAGAAGAACAGTATTTGGTATCTGCGCTCTGC
TGAAGCCAGTTACCTTCGGAAAAAGAGTTGGTAGCTCTTGATCCGGCAAACAAACCACCGCTGGTAGCGG
TGGTTTTTTTGTTTGCAAGCAGCAGATTACGCGCAGAAAAAAAGGATCTCAAGAAGATCCTTTGATCTTT
TCTACGGGGTCTGACGCTCAGTGGAACGAAAACTCACGTTAAGGGATTTTGGTCATGAGATTATCAAAAA
GGATCTTCACCTAGATCCTTTTAAATTAAAAATGAAGTTTTAAATCAATCTAAAGTATATATGAGTAAAC
TTGGTCTGACAGTTACCAATGCTTAATCAGTGAGGCACCTATCTCAGCGATCTGTCTATTTCGTTCATCC
ATAGTTGCCTGACTCCCCGTCGTGTAGATAACTACGATACGGGAGGGCTTACCATCTGGCCCCAGTGCTG
CAATGATACCGCGAGACCCACGCTCACCGGCTCCAGATTTATCAGCAATAAACCAGCCAGCCGGAAGGGC
CGAGCGCAGAAGTGGTCCTGCAACTTTATCCGCCTCCATCCAGTCTATTAATTGTTGCCGGGAAGCTAGA
GTAAGTAGTTCGCCAGTTAATAGTTTGCGCAACGTTGTTGCCATTGCTACAGGCATCGTGGTGTCACGCT
CGTCGTTTGGTATGGCTTCATTCAGCTCCGGTTCCCAACGATCAAGGCGAGTTACATGATCCCCCATGTT
GTGCAAAAAAGCGGTTAGCTCCTTCGGTCCTCCGATCGTTGTCAGAAGTAAGTTGGCCGCAGTGTTATCA
CTCATGGTTATGGCAGCACTGCATAATTCTCTTACTGTCATGCCATCCGTAAGATGCTTTTCTGTGACTG
GTGAGTACTCAACCAAGTCATTCTGAGAATAGTGTATGCGGCGACCGAGTTGCTCTTGCCCGGCGTCAAT
ACGGGATAATACCGCGCCACATAGCAGAACTTTAAAAGTGCTCATCATTGGAAAACGTTCTTCGGGGCGA
AAACTCTCAAGGATCTTACCGCTGTTGAGATCCAGTTCGATGTAACCCACTCGTGCACCCAACTGATCTT
CAGCATCTTTTACTTTCACCAGCGTTTCTGGGTGAGCAAAAACAGGAAGGCAAAATGCCGCAAAAAAGGG
AATAAGGGCGACACGGAAATGTTGAATACTCATACTCTTCCTTTTTCAATATTATTGAAGCATTTATCAG
GGTTATTGTCTCATGAGCGGATACATATTTGAATGTATTTAGAAAAATAAACAAATAGGGGTTCCGCGCA
CATTTCCCCGAAAAGTGCCACCTAAATTGTAAGCGTTAATATTTTGTTAAAATTCGCGTTAAATTTTTGT
TAAATCAGCTCATTTTTTAACCAATAGGCCGAAATCGGCAAAATCCCTTATAAATCAAAAGAATAGACCG
AGATAGGGT
[37 nt withheld, positions 2110-2146]
AAAGAACGTGGACTCCAACGTCAAAGG
[49 nt withheld, positions 2174-2222]
T
[91 nt withheld, positions 2224-2314]
G
[124 nt withheld, positions 2316-2439]
CCCATTCGCCATTCAGGCTGCGCAACTGTTGGGAAGGGCGATCGGTGCGGGCCTCTTCGCTATTACGCCA
GTCGATCGACCGCCAATTCAATATGGCGTATATGGACTCATGCCAATTCAATATGGTGGATCTGGACCTG
TGCCAATTCAATATGGCGTATATGGACTCGTGCCAATTCAATATGGTGGATCTGGACCCCAGCCAATTCA
ATATGGCTATTGGCCAGGTTCAATACTATGTATTGGCCCTATGCCATATAGTATTCCATATATGGGTTTT
CCTATTGACGTAGATAGCCCCTCCCAATGGGCGGTCCCATATACCATATATGGGGCTTCCTAATACCGCC
CATAGCCACTCCCCCATTGACGTCAATGGTCTCTATATATGGTCTTTCCTATTGACGTCATATGGGCGGT
CCTATTGACGTATATGGCGCCTCCCCCATTGACGTCAATTACGGTAAATGGCCCGCCTGGCTCAATGCCC
ATTGACGTCAATAGGACCACCCACCATTGACGTCAATGGGATGGCTCATTGCCCATTCATATCCGTTCTC
ACGCCCCCTATTGACGTCAATGACGGTAAATGGCCCACTTGGCAGTACATCAATATCTATTAATAGTAAC
TTGGCAAGTACATTACTATTGGAAGTACGCCAGGGTACATTGGCAGTACTCCCATTGACGTCAATGGCGG
TAAATGGCCCGCGATGGCTGCCAAGTACATCCCCATTGACGTCAATGGGGAGGGGCAATGACGCAAATGG
GCGTTCCATTGACGTAAATGGGCGGTAGGCGTGCCTAATGGGAGGTCTATATAAGCAATGCTCGTTTAGG
GAACCGCCATTCTGCCTGGGGACGTCGGAGCAAGCTTGATTTAGGTGACACTATAGAATACAAGCTACTT
GTTCTTTTTGCAGGATCAAGCAGGCCGAGAAGTCCAAACAGATCTGCTCAGGGTCCAGTATGGCAGATCC
TGGTGATGGCCCCCGTGCAGCGCCTGGGGATGTGGCTGAGCCCCCTGGAGACGAGAGTGGCACTTCTGGT
GGGGAGGCCTTCCCCCTCTCTTCCCTGGCCAACCTGTTTGAGGGAGAGGAAGGCTCCTCTTCTCTTTCAC
CAGTGGATGCTAGCCGCCCTGCTGGCCCCGGGGATGGACGTCCAAACCTGCGTATGAAGTTCCAGGGCGC
TTTCCGCAAGGGGGTTCCCAACCCCATTGACCTGCTGGAGTCCACCCTGTATGAGTCCTCAGTAGTGCCT
GGGCCCAAGAAAGCGCCCATGGATTCGTTGTTCGACTATGGCACTTACCGGCACCACCCCAGTGACAACA
AGAGATGGAGGAGGAAGGTCGTAGAGAAGCAGCCACAGAGCCCCAAAGCTCCCGCCCCCCAGCCACCCCC
CATCCTCAAAGTCTTCAACCGGCCCATCCTCTTTGACATCGTGTCCCGGGGCTCCACTGCCGACCTGGAC
GGACTGCTCTCCTACTTGCTGACCCACAAGAAGCGCCTGACTGATGAGGAGTTCCGGGAACCATCCACAG
GGAAGACCTGCCTGCCCAAGGCACTTCTGAACTTAAGCAATGGCCGAAACGACACCATCCCAGTGTTGCT
GGACATTGCGGAACGCACGGGCAACATGCGGGAGTTCATCAACTCGCCCTTCAGAGACATCTACTACCGA
GGGCAGACGGCACTGCACATCGCCATTGAACGGCGCTGCAAGCATTACGTGGAGCTCCTGGTGGCCCAGG
GAGCCGATGTGCACGCGCAGGCCCGAGGGCGGTTCTTCCAGCCCAAGGATGAGGGTGGCTACTTCTACTT
TGGGGAGCTGCCCTTGTCCTTGGCAGCCTGCACCAACCAGCCGCACATCGTCAACTACCTGACAGAGAAC
CCTCACAAGAAAGCCGATATGAGGCGACAGGACTCCAGAGGCAACACGGTGCTCCACGCGCTGGTGGCCA
TCGCTGACAACACCCGAGAGAACACCAAGTTTGTCACCAAGATGTATGACCTGTTGCTTCTCAAGTGCTC
CCGCCTCTTCCCAGACAGCAACCTGGAGACTGTGCTTAACAATGACGGTCTTTCGCCCCTCATGATGGCT
GCCAAGACTGGCAAGATCGGGGTCTTTCAGCACATCATCCGACGGGAGGTGACAGATGAGGACACACGGC
ACCTGTCTCGCAAGTTCAAGGACTGGGCCTACGGGCCTGTGTATTCTTCTCTCTACGACCTCTCCTCCCT
GGATACGTGCGGGGAGGAAGTGTCCGTGCTGGAGATCCTGGTTTACAACAGCAAGATCGAGAACCGCCAT
GAGATGCTGGCTGTGGAGCCCATTAACGAACTGCTGAGGGACAAGTGGCGTAAGTTCGGGGCCGTGTCCT
TCTACATCAACGTTGTCTCCTATCTGTGTGCCATGGTCATCTTCACCCTCACAGCCTACTATCAGCCACT
GGAGGGCACGCCACCCTACCCTTACCGTACCACGGTGGACTACCTGAGGCTGGCTGGTGAGGTCATCACG
CTCCTCACAGGAGTCCTGTTCTTCTTTACCAGTATCAAAGACTTGTTCATGAAGAAATGCCCTGGAGTGA
ATTCTCTCTTCGTCGATGGCTCCTTCCAGTTGCTCTACTTCATCTACTCAGTGCTGGTGGTTGTGTCTGC
GGCGCTCTACCTGGCAGGGATCGAGGCCTATCTGGCTGTGATGGTCTTTGCCCTGGTCCTGGGCTGGATG
AATGCCCTTTACTTCACCCGTGGGCTGAAGCTGACAGGGACCTACAGCATCATGATTCAGAAGATCCTCT
TCAAAGATCTCTTCCGCTTTCTGCTGGTCTACCTGCTTTTTATGATTGGCTATGCCTCAGCTCTGGTCAC
CCTCCTGAATCCGTGCACCAACATGAAGGTCTGTAACGAGGACCAGAGCAACTGCACGGTGCCCTCATAC
CCCGCGTGCCGGGACAGCGAGACCTTCAGCGCCTTCCTACTGGACCTCTTCAAGCTCACCATCGGCATGG
GCGACCTGGAGATGCTGAGCAGCGCTAAGTACCCCGTGGTCTTCATTCTCCTGCTGGTTACCTACATCAT
CCTCACCTTCGTGCTCCTGCTGAACATGCTCATCGCCCTCATGGGTGAGACCGTGGGCCAGGTGTCCAAG
GAGAGCAAGCACATCTGGAAGCTGCAGTGGGCCACCACCATCCTGGACATCGAGCGCTCCTTCCCTGTGT
TCCTGAGGAAGGCCTTCCGCTCCGGAGAGATGGTGACAGTGGGCAAGAGCTCGGATGGCACTCCAGACCG
CAGGTGGTGCTTCAGGGTGGACGAGGTGAACTGGTCTCACTGGAACCAGAACCTGGGCATCATTAACGAG
GACCCCGGCAAGAGCGAGATCTACCAGTACTATGGCTTCTCCCATACCATGGGGCGCCTCCGCAGGGATC
GCTGGTCCTCAGTGGTGCCCCGCGTGGTGGAGCTGAACAAGAACTCAGGCACAGATGAAGTGGTGGTCCC
CCTGGATAACCTAGGGAACCCCAACTGTGACGGCCACCAGCAAGGTTATGCTCCCAAGTGGAGGGCGGAG
GACGCACCACTGGATTACAAGGACGATGACGATAAGGTGACTATAAAGACGAAGACGATAAATGACTCGA
GCCTCTAGAACTATAGTGAGTCGTATTACGTAGATCCAGACATGATAAGATACATTGATGAGTTTGGACA
AACCACAACTAGAATGCAGTGAAAAAAATGCTTTATTTGTGAAATTTGTGATGCTATTGCTTTATTTGTA
ACCATTATAAGCTGCAATAAACAAGTTAACAACAACAATTGCATTCATTTTATGTTTCAGGTTCAGGGGG
AGGTGTGGGAGGTTTTTTAATTCGCGGCGCGCCGCGGCGCCAATGCATTGGGCCCGGTACCCAGCTTTTG
TTCCCTTTAGTGAGGGTTAATTGCGCGCTTGGCGTAATCATGGTCATAGCTGTTTCCTGTGTGAAATTGT
TATCCGCTCACAATTCCACACAACATACGAGCCGGGAGCATAAAGTGTAAAGCCTGGGGTGCCTAATGAG
TGAGCTAACTCACATTAATTGCGTTGCGCTCACTGCCCGCTTTCCAGTCGGGAAACCTGTCGTGCCAGCT
G
Features (pLannotate 1.2.2; 16 found; start..end, strand, type, name):
    234..822     -  rep_origin     ori: high-copy-number ColE1/pMB1/pBR322/pUC origin of replication
    993..1853    -  CDS            AmpR: β-lactamase; bla; confers resistance to ampicillin, carbenicillin, and related antibiotics
   1854..1958    -  promoter       AmpR promoter: bla
   2011..2439    -  rep_origin     f1 ori (sequence partly withheld): f1 bacteriophage origin of replication; arrow indicates direction of (+) strand synthesis
   2444..2510    -  CDS            lacZα (fragment): LacZα fragment of β-galactosidase; lacZ fragment
   2521..2656    +  promoter       CMV IE94 promoter (fragment): enhancer/promoter region of simian cytomegalovirus major immediate early transcription unit IE94
   2648..3283    +  promoter       CMV IE94 promoter (fragment): enhancer/promoter region of simian cytomegalovirus major immediate early transcription unit IE94
   3318..3336    +  promoter       SP6 promoter: promoter for bacteriophage SP6 RNA polymerase
   3409..6021    +  CDS            Trpv4: TRPV4_RAT - Also known as Vroac. Experimental evidence at protein level: Swiss-Prot protein existence level 1. Non-selective calcium permeant cation channel involved in osmotic sensitivity and mechanosensitivity (PubMed:11081638). Activation by exposure to hypotonicity within the physiological range exhibits an outward rectification (PubMed:11081638). Also activated by heat, low pH, citrate and phorbol esters (By similarity). Increase of intracellular Ca(2+) potentiates currents (By similarity). Channel activity seems to be regulated by a calmodulin-dependent mechanism with a negative feedback
   6090..6107    -  promoter       T7 promoter (fragment): promoter for bacteriophage T7 RNA polymerase
   6112..6246    -  polyA_signal   SV40 poly(A) signal: SV40 polyadenylation signal
   6363..6381    -  promoter       T3 promoter: promoter for bacteriophage T3 RNA polymerase
   6426..6442    -  protein_bind   lac operator: The lac repressor binds to the lac operator to inhibit transcription in E. coli. This inhibition can be relieved by adding lactose or isopropyl-β-D-thiogalactopyranoside (IPTG). lac repressor encoded by lacI
   6450..6480    -  promoter       lac promoter: promoter for the E. coli lac operon
   6495..6516    -  protein_bind   CAP binding site: CAP binding activates transcription in the presence of cAMP. E. coli catabolite activator protein
   6529..51      -  CDS            lacI (fragment) (across the origin): lac repressor; lacI; The lac repressor binds to the lac operator to inhibit transcription in E. coli. This inhibition can be relieved by adding lactose or isopropyl-β-D-thiogalactopyranoside (IPTG).
