[The description below was written by a language model from this plasmid's Addgene catalogue record and pLannotate feature annotations shown in this document.]
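Description:
pcDNA3.0 FLAG TRPV4 is a mammalian expression plasmid carrying the rat Trpv4 coding sequence, which encodes transient receptor potential cation channel subfamily V member 4, a non-selective calcium-permeant channel involved in osmotic and mechanical sensing. The catalogue entry lists the backbone as pcDNA3 with a CMV promoter driving the insert and a FLAG epitope at the C terminus of the channel. It is propagated in E. coli through a high-copy ColE1/pUC-type origin with ampicillin selection from a β-lactamase gene under its own promoter, and an f1 origin is also present.

The annotated full sequence does not fit a standard pcDNA3 layout, and the discrepancy is worth noting. The record is 6,570 nt, which is smaller than a 5.4 kb backbone plus the roughly 2.6 kb Trpv4 open reading frame. The promoter upstream of the insert is annotated as simian cytomegalovirus IE94 enhancer/promoter fragments followed by an SP6 promoter. Downstream are a T7 promoter fragment, an SV40 polyadenylation signal and a T3 promoter, flanked by lacZα, lac promoter/operator and lacI remnants. No neomycin resistance cassette or BGH polyadenylation signal is annotated, so the table shows no marker for selecting stable mammalian lines. The FLAG tag is likewise not called as a separate feature, although short epitopes can be missed by automated annotation.

Functionally, the arrangement supports strong constitutive expression of epitope-tagged TRPV4 after transfection, with the tag allowing detection or immunoprecipitation. The associated publication concerns β-arrestin 1-mediated ubiquitination and functional down-regulation of TRPV4, consistent with use in studies of channel regulation.
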