Addgene plasmid #45751: pcDNA3.0 FLAG TRPV4
Depositing lab: Robert Lefkowitz. Depositing organization: Duke University. Publication: Arresting a transient receptor potential (TRP) channel: beta-arrestin 1 mediates ubiquitination and functional down-regulation of TRPV4. Shukla AK, Kim J, Ahn S, Xiao K, Shenoy SK, Liedtke W, Lefkowitz RJ. J Biol Chem. 2010 Sep 24;285(39):30115-25. doi: 10.1074/jbc.M110.141549. Epub 2010 Jul 22. PubMed 20650893.
Backbone
  Vector backbone: pcDNA3
  Backbone manufacturer: Invitrogen
  Backbone size w/o insert (bp): 5400
  Vector type: Mammalian Expression
Growth in bacteria
  Bacterial resistance: Ampicillin, 100 μg/mL
  Growth temperature: 37°C
  Growth strain: DH5alpha
  Copy number: Unknown
Gene/Insert
  Gene/Insert name: TRPV4 (alt name: transient receptor potential cation channel, subfamily V, member 4)
  Species: R. norvegicus (rat)
  Entrez Gene: Trpv4 (a.k.a. Otrpc4, Vroac)
  Promoter: CMV
  Tag / fusion protein: FLAG (C terminal on insert)
  Cloning method: Unknown
  Sequencing primers: 5′ CMV-F; 3′ EBV-Rev
Terms and licenses: Academic/Nonprofit Terms; Industry Terms: Not Available to Industry
How to cite: pcDNA3.0 FLAG TRPV4 was a gift from Robert Lefkowitz (Addgene plasmid # 45751 ; http://n2t.net/addgene:45751 ; RRID:Addgene_45751)
