>Addgene plasmid #45751 | pcDNA3.0 FLAG TRPV4 | addgene partial sequence | sequence record 65176 | CMV-F 5'-CGCAAATGGGCGGTAGGCGTG-3'
GGAACCGCCATTCTGCCTGGGGACGTCGGAGCAAGCTTGATTTAGGTGACACTATAGAATACAAGCTACT
TGTTCTTTTTGCAGGATCAAGCAGGCCGAGAAGTCCAAACAGATCTGCTCAGGGTCCAGTATGGCAGATC
CTGGTGATGGCCCCCGTGCAGCGCCTGGGGATGTGGCTGAGCCCCCTGGAGACGAGAGTGGCACTTCTGG
TGGGGAGGCCTTCCCCCTCTCTTCCCTGGCCAACCTGTTTGAGGGAGAGGAAGGCTCCTCTTCTCTTTCA
CCAGTGGATGCTAGCCGCCCTGCTGGCCCCGGGGATGGACGTCCAAACCTGCGTATGAAGTTCCAGGGCG
CTTTCCGCAAGGGGGTTCCCAACCCCATTGACCTGCTGGAGTCCACCCTGTATGAGTCCTCAGTAGTGCC
TGGGCCCAAGAAAGCGCCCATGGATTCGTTGTTCGACTATGGCACTTACCGGCACCACCCCAGTGACAAC
AAGAGATGGAGGAGGAAGGTCGTAGAGAAGCAGCCACAGAGCCCCAAAGCTCCCGCCCCCCAGCCACCCC
CCATCCTCAAAGTCTTCAACCGGCCCATCCTCTTTGACATCGTGTCCCGGGGCTCCACTGCCGACCTGGA
CGGACTGCTCTCCTACTTGCTGACCCACAAGAAGCGCCTGACTGATGAGGAGTTCCGGGAACCATCCACA
GGGAAGACCTGCCTGCCCAAGGCACTTCTGAACTTAAGCAATGGCCGAAACGACACCATCCCAGTGTTGC
TGGACATTGCGGAACGCACGGGCAACATGCGGGAG
