>Addgene plasmid #45751 | pcDNA3.0 FLAG TRPV4 | addgene partial sequence | sequence record 65394 | SP6 5'-ATTTAGGTGACACTATAG-3'
AGTCCAAACAGATCTGCTCAGGGTCCAGTATGGCAGATCCTGGTGATGGCCCCCGTGCAGCGCCTGGGGA
TGTGGCTGAGCCCCCTGGAGACGAGAGTGGCACTTCTGGTGGGGAGGCCTTCCCCCTCTCTTCCCTGGCC
AACCTGTTTGAGGGAGAGGAAGGCTCCTCTTCTCTTTCACCAGTGGATGCTAGCCGCCCTGCTGGCCCCG
GGGATGGACGTCCAAACCTGCGTATGAAGTTCCAGGGCGCTTTCCGCAAGGGGGTTCCCAACCCCATTGA
CCTGCTGGAGTCCACCCTGTATGAGTCCTCAGTAGTGCCTGGGCCCAAGAAAGCGCCCATGGATTCGTTG
TTCGACTATGGCACTTACCGGCACCACCCCAGTGACAACAAGAGATGGAGGAGGAAGGTCGTAGAGAAGC
AGCCACAGAGCCCCAAAGCTCCCGCCCCCCAGCCACCCCCCATCCTCAAAGTCTTCAACCGGCCCATCCT
CTTTGACATCGTGTCCCGGGGCTCCACTGCCGACCTGGACGGACTGCTCTCCTACTTGCTGACCCACAAG
AAGCGCCTGACTGATGAGGAGTTCCGGGAACCATCCACAGGGAAGACCTGCCTGCCCAAGGCACTTCTGA
ACTTAAGCAATGGCCGAAACGACACCATCCCAGTGTTGCTGGACATTGCGGAACGCACGGGCAACATGCG
GGAGTTCATCAACTCGCCCTTCAGAGACATCTACTACCGAGGGCAGACGGCACTGCACATCGCCATTGAA
CGGCGCTGCAAGCATTACGTGGAGCTCCTGGTGGCCCAGGGAGCCGATGTGCACGCGCAGGCCCGA
