>Addgene plasmid #45751 | pcDNA3.0 FLAG TRPV4 | addgene partial sequence | sequence record 67645 | rTrpv4-Fwd 5'-atcgctggtcctcagtggt-3'
GGCACAGATGAAGTGGTGGTCCCCCTGGATAACCTAGGGAACCCCAACTGTGACGGCCACCAGCAAGGTT
ATGCTCCCAAGTGGAGGGCGGAGGACGCACCACTGGATTACAAGGACGATGACGATAAGGTGACTATAAA
GACGAAGACGATAAATGACTCGAGCCTCTAGAACTATAGTGAGTCGTATTACGTAGATCCAGACATGATA
AGATACATTGATGAGTTTGGACAAACCACAACTAGAATGCAGTGAAAAAAATGCTTTATTTGTGAAATTT
GTGATGCTATTGCTTTATTTGTAACCATTATAAGCTGCAATAAACAAGTTAACAACAACAATTGCATTCA
TTTTATGTTTCAGGTTCAGGGGGAGGTGTGGGAGGTTTTTTAATTCGCGGCGCGCCGCGGCGCCAATGCA
TTGGGCCCGGTACCCAGCTTTTGTTCCCTTTAGTGAGGGTTAATTGCGCGCTTGGCGTAATCATGGTCAT
AGCTGTTTCCTGTGTGAAATTGTTATCCGCTCACAATTCCACACAACATACGAGCCGGGAGCATAAAGTG
TAAAGCCTGGGGTGCCTAATGAGTGAGCTAACTCACATTAATTGCGTTGCGCTCACTGCCCGCTTTCCAG
TCGGGAAACCTGTCGTGCCAGCTGCATTAATGAATCGGCCAACGCGCGGGGAGAGGCGGTTTGCGTATTG
GGCGCTCTTCCGCTTCCTCGCTCACTGACTCGCTGCGCTCGGTCGTTCGGCTGCGGCGAGCGGTATCAGC
TCACTCAAAGGCGGTAATACGGTTATCCACAGAATCAGGGGATAACGCAGGAAAGAACATGTGAGCAAAA
G
